>Addgene plasmid #31747 | Khc73(1-387)-GFP | addgene partial sequence | sequence record 37961 | EGFP-N 5'-CGTCGCCGTCCAGCTCGACCAG-3'
GCTCCTCGCCTTGCTCACCATGGTGGCGGAGCTCACCACTTTGTACAAGAAAGCTGGGTCGGCGCGCCCA
CCCTTTGAACCAGTGGCGTGTTTCAGCATACTTCTAAGGGTCTCCACCTCGTGTCGCAGCTCACGAATGA
TGCGGGCATTGGGATCTTCGTTGACAACAGCGTGGTTAACAATGCGCTTGGCTCGATCTGCATAACGCAG
CGTGGAAAGCGTCTCCTCGTAGTTATCTGCCGATGGCGAGATTGTCGCTACCATAACAGTTCTGGAATTG
CCACCCAAATTGTCTTTCAGCAGCCAGGTGAGCATGGAATCGCGGTAGGGAACGAATTTGTCGTTACCGC
TCTTCTTGCCATTGGATTGATCGGCCAACTTGGAGATGACCAGGCCAAGTGTGGTCAGAGATTTGTTGAT
GTTAGAGCCTTCCTTGAGACGATCGCCAACAGCTCCCGTTTTCACAGCCCGCTCGGAGCCAGCCAAATCC
ACCAGGGACATGCGGGACACCTTCTCGCCGCTCACTCCCGTCGCCTGATCCGTGAGTATCTGAGTGAGGA
CCACTGAGAAGACGGCGTGGGAGCGCGACGACTCGGCATTCATATTGGTGGCGGCCACCGTTCGTGACTT
GTTGCCTTCGGTCATGAGGTTATCGATGTCCTGATAGGATGTCACAGCCAGCTGCGACAGTCCGTCCACA
TATGGGCCCATAACATTGTGCTCGCGCACCTTAAGCGACTGTTT
