[The description below was written by a language model from this plasmid's Addgene catalogue record.]
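Description:
Khc73(1-387)-GFP is an ampicillin-selected expression plasmid built on the pMTWG Gateway destination backbone (about 4 kb without insert). It carries a truncated form of the Drosophila melanogaster kinesin Khc-73 (Kinesin-73, CG8183, a KIF13A/B-related motor). The insert was introduced by Gateway recombination and encodes only amino acids 1-387 of the protein. The backbone supplies a GFP tag fused in frame to the C terminus of this fragment. Transcription is driven by a metallothionein promoter, a metal-responsive element that generally allows expression to be switched on by adding heavy-metal ions such as copper to the culture medium. The catalogue lists the vector type as mammalian expression. However, the fly-derived insert and the metallothionein-promoter Gateway backbone would also fit use in insect cell culture, and the record does not specify the host cells. It also gives no details of the bacterial origin of replication, the copy number, or any eukaryotic selection marker.

The depositor notes that the Khc73 sequence contains a V308M substitution relative to GenBank reference sequences, and that this is the version used in the associated study. That work characterised Kinesin-73 as a processive motor that localises to Rab5-containing organelles. A GFP-tagged N-terminal fragment of this kind is suited to fluorescence-based visualisation of the truncated motor, and to comparing its motility or localisation with longer versions of the protein. The record does not say which functional domains lie within residues 1-387.
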