Addgene plasmid #31747: Khc73(1-387)-GFP
Depositing lab: Ron Vale. Depositing organization: University of California, San Francisco (UCSF). Publication: Kinesin-73 is a processive motor that localizes to Rab5-containing organelles. Huckaba TM, Gennerich A, Wilhelm JE, Chishti AH, Vale RD. J Biol Chem. 2011 Mar 4;286(9):7457-67. Epub 2010 Dec 18. 10.1074/jbc.M110.167023 PubMed 21169635.
Backbone
  Vector backbone: pMTWG
  Backbone manufacturer: Invitrogen
  Backbone size w/o insert (bp): 4000
  Vector type: Mammalian Expression
Growth in bacteria
  Bacterial resistance: Ampicillin, 100 μg/mL
  Growth temperature: 37°C
  Growth strain: DH5alpha
  Copy number: Unknown
Gene/Insert
  Gene/Insert name: Khc73
  Species: D. melanogaster (fly)
  Mutation: Contains only aa 1-387
  Entrez Gene: Khc-73 (a.k.a. Dmel_CG8183, CG8183, DmKIN73, DmKin73, DmKlp73, Dmel\CG8183, KHC-73, KIF 13A, KIF13A/B, KLP73, Khc 73, Khc73, Kin73, Kinesin-73, anon-EST:fe3C9, khc-73, khc73)
  Promoter: Metallothionein
  Tag / fusion protein: GFP (C terminal on backbone)
  Cloning method: Gateway Cloning
  Sequencing primers: 5′ MT1-F
Terms and licenses: Academic/Nonprofit Terms; Industry Terms: Not Available to Industry
Depositor comments: The construct contains a V308M mutation in Khc73 relative to GenBank reference sequences and is as used in the associated publication.
How to cite: Khc73(1-387)-GFP was a gift from Ron Vale (Addgene plasmid # 31747 ; http://n2t.net/addgene:31747 ; RRID:Addgene_31747)
